>Addgene plasmid #89738 | pKCAG-mCherry-OptoJNKi | depositor full sequence | sequence record 178312 | pKCAG-mCherry-OptoJNKi sequence 6283 bps
TAGTTATTAATAGTAATCAATTACGGGGTCATTAGTTCATAGCCCATATATGGAGTTCCGCGTTACATAA
CTTACGGTAAATGGCCCGCCTGGCTGACCGCCCAACGACCCCCGCCCATTGACGTCAATAATGACGTATG
TTCCCATAGTAACGCCAATAGGGACTTTCCATTGACGTCAATGGGTGGACTATTTACGGTAAACTGCCCA
CTTGGCAGTACATCAAGTGTATCATATGCCAAGTACGCCCCCTATTGACGTCAATGACGGTAAATGGCCC
GCCTGGCATTATGCCCAGTACATGACCTTATGGGACTTTCCTACTTGGCAGTACATCTACGTATTAGTCA
TCGCTATTACCATGGGTCGAGGTGAGCCCCACGTTCTGCTTCACTCTCCCCATCTCCCCCCCCTCCCCAC
CCCCAATTTTGTATTTATTTATTTTTTAATTATTTTGTGCAGCGATGGGGGCGGGGGGGGGGGGGGCGCG
CGCCAGGCGGGGCGGGGCGGGGGCGAGGGCGGGGCGGGGCGAGGCGGAGAGGTGCGGCGGCAGCCAATCA
GAGCGGCGCGCTCCGAAAGTTTCCTTTTATGGCGAGGCGGCGGCGGCGGCGGCCCTATAAAAAGCGAAGC
GCGCGGCGGGCGGGAGTCGCTGCGTTGCCTTCGCCCCGTGCCCCGCTCCGCGCCGCCTCGCGCCGCCCGC
CCCGGCTCTGACTGACCGCGTTACTCCCACAGGTGAGCGGGCGGGACGGCCCTTCTCCTCCGGGCTGTAA
TTAGCGCTTGGTTTAATGACGGCTCGTTTCTTTTCTGTGGCTGCGTGAAAGCCTTAAAGGGCTCCGGGAG
GGCCCTTTGTGCGGGGGGGAGCGGCTCGGGGGGTGCGTGCGTGTGTGTGTGCGTGGGGAGCGCCGCGTGC
GGCCCGCGCTGCCCGGCGGCTGTGAGCGCTGCGGGCGCGGCGCGGGGCTTTGTGCGCTCCGCGTGTGCGC
GAGGGGAGCGCGGCCGGGGGCGGTGCCCCGCGGTGCGGGGGGGCTGCGAGGGGAACAAAGGCTGCGTGCG
GGGTGTGTGCGTGGGGGGGTGAGCAGGGGGTGTGGGCGCGGCGGTCGGGCTGTAACCCCCCCCTGCACCC
CCCTCCCCGAGTTGCTGAGCACGGCCCGGCTTCGGGTGCGGGGCTCCGTGCGGGGCGTGGCGCGGGGCTC
GCCGTGCCGGGCGGGGGGTGGCGGCAGGTGGGGGTGCCGGGCGGGGCGGGGCCGCCTCGGGCCGGGGAGG
GCTCGGGGGAGGGGCGCGGCGGCCCCGGAGCGCCGGCGGCTGTCGAGGCGCGGCGAGCCGCAGCCATTGC
CTTTTATGGTAATCGTGCGAGAGGGCGCAGGGACTTCCTTTGTCCCAAATCTGGCGGAGCCGAAATCTGG
GAGGCGCCGCCGCACCCCCTCTAGCGGGCGCGGGCGAAGCGGTGCGGCGCCGGCAGGAAGGAAATGGGCG
GGGAGGGCCTTCGTGCGTCGCCGCGCCGCCGTCCCCTTCTCCATCTCCAGCCTCGGGGCTGCCGCAGGGG
GACGGCTGCCTTCGGGGGGGACGGGGCAGGGCGGGGTTCGGCTTCTGGCGTGTGACCGGCGGCTCTAGAG
CCTCTGCTAACCATGTTCATGCCTTCTTCTTTTTCCTACAGCTCCTGGGCAACGTGCTGGTTGTTGTGCT
GTCTCATCATTTTGGCAAAGGAATTGCTAGCGCTACCGGTCGCCACCATGGTGAGCAAGGGCGAGGAGGA
TAACATGGCCATCATCAAGGAGTTCATGCGCTTCAAGGTGCACATGGAGGGCTCCGTGAACGGCCACGAG
TTCGAGATCGAGGGCGAGGGCGAGGGCCGCCCCTACGAGGGCACCCAGACCGCCAAGCTGAAGGTGACCA
AGGGTGGCCCCCTGCCCTTCGCCTGGGACATCCTGTCCCCTCAGTTCATGTACGGCTCCAAGGCCTACGT
GAAGCACCCCGCCGACATCCCCGACTACTTGAAGCTGTCCTTCCCCGAGGGCTTCAAGTGGGAGCGCGTG
ATGAACTTCGAGGACGGCGGCGTGGTGACCGTGACCCAGGACTCCTCCCTGCAGGACGGCGAGTTCATCT
ACAAGGTGAAGCTGCGCGGCACCAACTTCCCCTCCGACGGCCCCGTAATGCAGAAGAAGACCATGGGCTG
GGAGGCCTCCTCCGAGCGGATGTACCCCGAGGACGGCGCCCTGAAGGGCGAGATCAAGCAGAGGCTGAAG
CTGAAGGACGGCGGCCACTACGACGCTGAGGTCAAGACCACCTACAAGGCCAAGAAGCCCGTGCAGCTGC
CCGGCGCCTACAACGTCAACATCAAGTTGGACATCACCTCCCACAACGAGGACTACACCATCGTGGAACA
GTACGAACGCGCCGAGGGCCGCCACTCCACCGGCGGCATGGACGAGCTGTACAAGTCCGGACTCAGATCT
CGAGCTCAAGCTTCGAATTCACTGGCAACAACACTGGAGAGAATCGAGAAAAACTTCGTCATCACCGACC
CTAGACTGCCCGATAATCCTATCATCTTCGCCTCCGACTCATTTCTCCAGCTCACTGAGTACTCTCGGGA
GGAAATTCTGGGCCGGAATTGCCGGTTCCTCCAGGGACCTGAAACCGATAGAGCCACTGTCCGAAAAATC
CGGGATGCCATCGACAATCAGACTGAGGTGACCGTCCAGCTCATCAATTACACCAAATCTGGCAAAAAAT
TCTGGAACCTGTTCCACCTCCAGCCTATGAGAGATCAGAAGGGCGACGTCCAGTACTTTATTGGCGTCCA
GCTGGATGGAACTGAACATGTGAGGGACGCTGCAGAACGAGAGGGCGTGATGCTCATCAAAAAAACCGCC
GAAAACATCGATGAGGCCGCTAAAGAGCTGTCTAGAAGACCCAAACGACCAACCACACTGAACCTCTTCT
AGGATCCACCGGATCTAGATAACTGATCATAATCAGCCATACCACATTTGTAGAGGTTTTACTTGCTTTA
AAAAACCTCCCACACCTCCCCCTGAACCTGAAACATAAAATGAATGCAATTGTTGTTGTTAACTTGTTTA
TTGCAGCTTATAATGGTTACAAATAAAGCAATAGCATCACAAATTTCACAAATAAAGCATTTTTTTCACT
GCATTCTAGTTGTGGTTTGTCCAAACTCATCAATGTATCTTAACGCGTAAATTGTAAGCGTTAATATTTT
GTTAAAATTCGCGTTAAATTTTTGTTAAATCAGCTCATTTTTTAACCAATAGGCCGAAATCGGCAAAATC
CCTTATAAATCAAAAGAATAGACCGAGATAGGGT
[37 nt withheld, positions 3325-3361]
AAAGAACGTGGACTCCAACGTCAAAGG
[49 nt withheld, positions 3389-3437]
T
[91 nt withheld, positions 3439-3529]
G
[124 nt withheld, positions 3531-3654]
CAGGTGGCACTTTTCGGGGAAATGTGCGCGGAACCCCTATTTGTTTATTTTTCTAAATACATTCAAATAT
GTATCCGCTCATGAGACAATAACCCTGATAAATGCTTCAATAATATTGAAAAAGGAAGAGTCCTGAGGCG
GAAAGAACCAGCTGTGGAATGTGTGTCAGTTAGGGTGTGGAAAGTCCCCAGGCTCCCCAGCAGGCAGAAG
TATGCAAAGCATGCATCTCAATTAGTCAGCAACCAGGTGTGGAAAGTCCCCAGGCTCCCCAGCAGGCAGA
AGTATGCAAAGCATGCATCTCAATTAGTCAGCAACCATAGTCCCGCCCCTAACTCCGCCCATCCCGCCCC
TAACTCCGCCCAGTTCCGCCCATTCTCCGCCCCATGGCTGACTAATTTTTTTTATTTATGCAGAGGCCGA
GGCCGCCTCGGCCTCTGAGCTATTCCAGAAGTAGTGAGGAGGCTTTTTTGGAGGCCTAGGCTTTTGCAAA
GATCGATCAAGAGACAGGATGAGGATCGTTTCGCATGATTGAACAAGATGGATTGCACGCAGGTTCTCCG
GCCGCTTGGGTGGAGAGGCTATTCGGCTATGACTGGGCACAACAGACAATCGGCTGCTCTGATGCCGCCG
TGTTCCGGCTGTCAGCGCAGGGGCGCCCGGTTCTTTTTGTCAAGACCGACCTGTCCGGTGCCCTGAATGA
ACTGCAAGACGAGGCAGCGCGGCTATCGTGGCTGGCCACGACGGGCGTTCCTTGCGCAGCTGTGCTCGAC
GTTGTCACTGAAGCGGGAAGGGACTGGCTGCTATTGGGCGAAGTGCCGGGGCAGGATCTCCTGTCATCTC
ACCTTGCTCCTGCCGAGAAAGTATCCATCATGGCTGATGCAATGCGGCGGCTGCATACGCTTGATCCGGC
TACCTGCCCATTCGACCACCAAGCGAAACATCGCATCGAGCGAGCACGTACTCGGATGGAAGCCGGTCTT
GTCGATCAGGATGATCTGGACGAAGAGCATCAGGGGCTCGCGCCAGCCGAACTGTTCGCCAGGCTCAAGG
CGAGCATGCCCGACGGCGAGGATCTCGTCGTGACCCATGGCGATGCCTGCTTGCCGAATATCATGGTGGA
AAATGGCCGCTTTTCTGGATTCATCGACTGTGGCCGGCTGGGTGTGGCGGACCGCTATCAGGACATAGCG
TTGGCTACCCGTGATATTGCTGAAGAGCTTGGCGGCGAATGGGCTGACCGCTTCCTCGTGCTTTACGGTA
TCGCCGCTCCCGATTCGCAGCGCATCGCCTTCTATCGCCTTCTTGACGAGTTCTTCTGAGCGGGACTCTG
GGGTTCGAAATGACCGACCAAGCGACGCCCAACCTGCCATCACGAGATTTCGATTCCACCGCCGCCTTCT
ATGAAAGGTTGGGCTTCGGAATCGTTTTCCGGGACGCCGGCTGGATGATCCTCCAGCGCGGGGATCTCAT
GCTGGAGTTCTTCGCCCACCCTAGGGGGAGGCTAACTGAAACACGGAAGGAGACAATACCGGAAGGAACC
CGCGCTATGACGGCAATAAAAAGACAGAATAAAACGCACGGTGTTGGGTCGTTTGTTCATAAACGCGGGG
TTCGGTCCCAGGGCTGGCACTCTGTCGATACCCCACCGAGACCCCATTGGGGCCAATACGCCCGCGTTTC
TTCCTTTTCCCCACCCCACCCCCCAAGTTCGGGTGAAGGCCCAGGGCTCGCAGCCAACGTCGGGGCGGCA
GGCCCTGCCATAGCCTCAGGTTACTCATATATACTTTAGATTGATTTAAAACTTCATTTTTAATTTAAAA
GGATCTAGGTGAAGATCCTTTTTGATAATCTCATGACCAAAATCCCTTAACGTGAGTTTTCGTTCCACTG
AGCGTCAGACCCCGTAGAAAAGATCAAAGGATCTTCTTGAGATCCTTTTTTTCTGCGCGTAATCTGCTGC
TTGCAAACAAAAAAACCACCGCTACCAGCGGTGGTTTGTTTGCCGGATCAAGAGCTACCAACTCTTTTTC
CGAAGGTAACTGGCTTCAGCAGAGCGCAGATACCAAATACTGTCCTTCTAGTGTAGCCGTAGTTAGGCCA
CCACTTCAAGAACTCTGTAGCACCGCCTACATACCTCGCTCTGCTAATCCTGTTACCAGTGGCTGCTGCC
AGTGGCGATAAGTCGTGTCTTACCGGGTTGGACTCAAGACGATAGTTACCGGATAAGGCGCAGCGGTCGG
GCTGAACGGGGGGTTCGTGCACACAGCCCAGCTTGGAGCGAACGACCTACACCGAACTGAGATACCTACA
GCGTGAGCTATGAGAAAGCGCCACGCTTCCCGAAGGGAGAAAGGCGGACAGGTATCCGGTAAGCGGCAGG
GTCGGAACAGGAGAGCGCACGAGGGAGCTTCCAGGGGGAAACGCCTGGTATCTTTATAGTCCTGTCGGGT
TTCGCCACCTCTGACTTGAGCGTCGATTTTTGTGATGCTCGTCAGGGGGGCGGAGCCTATGGAAAAACGC
CAGCAACGCGGCCTTTTTACGGTTCCTGGCCTTTTGCTGGCCTTTTGCTCACATGTTCTTTCCTGCGTTA
TCCCCTGATTCTGTGGATAACCGTATTACCGCCATGCAT
Features (pLannotate 1.2.2; 16 found; start..end, strand, type, name):
      1..364     +  enhancer       CMV enhancer: human cytomegalovirus immediate early enhancer
    367..642     +  promoter       chicken β-actin promoter: No description available
    643..1651    +  intron         chimeric intron: chimera between introns from chicken β-actin and rabbit β-globin
   1728..2435    +  CDS            mCherry: mCherry is a basic (constitutively fluorescent) red fluorescent protein published in 2004, derived from Discosoma sp.. It is reported to be a very rapidly-maturing monomer with low acid sensitivity.
   2436..2470    +  misc_feature   MCS (fragment): multiple cloning site
   2493..2810    +  CDS            miniSOG: miniSOG is a basic (constitutively fluorescent) cyan fluorescent protein published in 2011, derived from Arabidopsis thaliana. It requires the cofactor flavin for fluorescence.
   2964..3048    +  CDS            large T antigen (fragment): large T antigen from SV40 (simian virus 40)
   3071..3192    +  polyA_signal   SV40 poly(A) signal: SV40 polyadenylation signal
   3226..3654    -  rep_origin     f1 ori (sequence partly withheld): f1 bacteriophage origin of replication; arrow indicates direction of (+) strand synthesis
   3681..3785    +  promoter       AmpR promoter: bla
   3787..4144    +  promoter       SV40 promoter: SV40 enhancer and early promoter
   4179..4973    +  CDS            NeoR/KanR: aminoglycoside phosphotransferase from Tn5; aph(3')-II (or nptII); confers resistance to neomycin, kanamycin, and G418 (Geneticin®)
   4994..5146    +  CDS            ble (fragment): BLE_KLEPN - Experimental evidence at protein level: Swiss-Prot protein existence level 1. Binding protein with a strong affinity to the bleomycin family of antibiotics. Binds to CL990; an antimitotic-antibiotic compound. From Klebsiella pneumoniae.
   5205..5252    +  polyA_signal   HSV TK poly(A) signal: herpes simplex virus thymidine kinase polyadenylation signal (Cole and Stacy, 1985)
   5343..5359    -  polyA_signal   bGH poly(A) signal (fragment): bovine growth hormone polyadenylation signal
   5581..6169    +  rep_origin     ori: high-copy-number ColE1/pMB1/pBR322/pUC origin of replication
