[The description below was written by a language model from this plasmid's Addgene catalogue record and pLannotate feature annotations shown in this document.]
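Description:
pKCAG-mCherry-OptoJNKi is a 6.3 kb mammalian expression plasmid built on pKCAG-mCherry-C1, a backbone the depositing lab derived from pmCherry-C1 by installing the CAG promoter. It replicates in E. coli from a high-copy ColE1/pUC-type origin and also carries an f1 origin. A single Tn5 NeoR/KanR gene provides both selections. The bacterial AmpR (bla) promoter drives it for kanamycin resistance in bacteria, and the SV40 early promoter drives it for G418 selection in mammalian cells, with an HSV TK polyadenylation signal downstream.

The expression cassette consists of the CMV enhancer, chicken β-actin promoter and chimeric β-actin/β-globin intron (together CAG), followed by mCherry, a residual multiple cloning site, the OptoJNKi insert cloned between EcoRI and BamHI, and an SV40 poly(A) signal. OptoJNKi is a synthetic fusion of about 478 bp. It joins the LOV2-Jα photosensory domain of Avena sativa phototropin (residues 404–546, wild-type photosensor) to JIP11, a JNK-inhibitory peptide. mCherry is fused at the N-terminus, so expressing cells can be identified by red fluorescence.

The automated annotation labels part of the insert as miniSOG. This most likely reflects sequence similarity between LOV2 domains, since miniSOG is itself derived from a phototropin LOV2 domain, and the record does not indicate a separate miniSOG reporter. The short "large T antigen", ble and bGH poly(A) hits are fragments and probably backbone remnants or incidental matches.

The recorded purpose is expression of a light-regulated JNK inhibitor. In LOV2-based designs of this kind, blue light generally unfolds the Jα helix and exposes an attached peptide. The plasmid therefore suits temporally controlled optogenetic inhibition of JNK (MAPK) signalling in transfected mammalian cells.
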