Addgene plasmid #89738: pKCAG-mCherry-OptoJNKi
Purpose: Expression of light-regulated JNK inhibitor, wild-type photosensor, inhibitor JIP11
Depositing lab: Michael Courtney. Depositing organization: University of Eastern Finland. Publication: A simple optogenetic MAPK inhibitor design reveals resonance between transcription-regulating circuitry and temporally-encoded inputs. Melero-Fernandez de Mera RM, Li LL, Popinigis A, Cisek K, Tuittila M, Yadav L, Serva A, Courtney MJ. Nat Commun. 2017 May 12;8:15017. doi: 10.1038/ncomms15017. PubMed 28497795.
Backbone
  Vector backbone: pKCAG-mCherry-C1
  Backbone manufacturer: Derived by our lab using pmCherry-C1 and CAG promoter
  Backbone size w/o insert (bp): 5765
  Total vector size (bp): 6283
  Vector type: Mammalian Expression ; Fluorescent protein
  Selectable markers: Neomycin (select with G418)
Growth in bacteria
  Bacterial resistance: Kanamycin, 50 μg/mL
  Growth temperature: 37°C
  Growth strain: DH5alpha
  Copy number: High Copy
Gene/Insert
  Gene/Insert name: OptoJNKi (alt name: AsLov2Jalpha (404-546)-JIP11)
  Species: Synthetic; Avena Sativa and
  Insert size (bp): 478
  GenBank ID: KY595943
  Promoter: CAG
  Tag / fusion protein: mCherry (N terminal on backbone)
  Cloning method: Restriction Enzyme; 5′ cloning site EcoRI (not destroyed); 3′ cloning site BamHI (not destroyed)
  Sequencing primers: 5′ DsRed_mCherry-fwd; 3′ fastbac reverse
Resource information
  A portion of this plasmid was derived from a plasmid made by: We designed and assembled the insert from de novo synthesised sequences
Terms and licenses: Academic/Nonprofit Terms; Industry Terms: Not Available to Industry
Depositor comments: For further information please see: Melero-Fernandez de Mera RM*, Li LL*, Popinigis A, Cisek K, Tuittila M, Yadav L, Serva A, Courtney MJ (2017) A simple optogenetic MAPK inhibitor design reveals resonance between transcription-regulating circuitry and temporally-encoded inputs. Nat. Commun. 8, 15017 doi: 10.1038/ncomms15017.
How to cite: pKCAG-mCherry-OptoJNKi was a gift from Michael Courtney (Addgene plasmid # 89738 ; http://n2t.net/addgene:89738 ; RRID:Addgene_89738)
