>Addgene plasmid #89738 | pKCAG-mCherry-OptoJNKi | addgene partial sequence | sequence record 192504 | Addgene partial NGS Result
CGGGGCGTGGCGCGGGGCTCGCCGTGCCGGGCGGGGGGTGGCGGCAGGTGGGGGTGCCGGGCGGGGCGGG
GCCGCCTCGGGCCGGGGAGGGCTCGGGGGAGGGGCGCGGCGGCCCCCGGAGCGCCGGCGGCTGTCGAGGC
GCGGCGAGCCGCAGCCATTGCCTTTTATGGTAATCGTGCGAGAGGGCGCAGGGACTTCCTTTGTCCCAAA
TCTGTGCGGAGCCGAAATCTGGGAGGCGCCGCCGCACCCCCTCTAGCGGGCGCGGGGCGAAGCGGTGCGG
CGCCGGCAGGAAGGAAATGGGCGGGGAGGGCCTTCGTGCGTCGCCGCGCCGCCGTCCCCTTCTCCCTCTC
CAGCCTCGGGGCTGTCCGCGGGGGGACGGCTGCCTTCGGGGGGGACGGGGCAGGGCGGGGTTCGGCTTCT
GGCGTGTGACCGGCGGCTCTAGAGCCTCTGCTAACCATGTTCATGCCTTCTTCTTTTTCCTACAGCTCCT
GGGCAACGTGCTGGTTATTGTGCTGTCTCATCATTTTGGCAAAGAATTGCTAGCGCTACCGGTCGCCACC
ATGGTGAGCAAGGGCGAGGAGGATAACATGGCCATCATCAAGGAGTTCATGCGCTTCAAGGTGCACATGG
AGGGCTCCGTGAACGGCCACGAGTTCGAGATCGAGGGCGAGGGCGAGGGCCGCCCCTACGAGGGCACCCA
GACCGCCAAGCTGAAGGTGACCAAGGGTGGCCCCCTGCCCTTCGCCTGGGACATCCTGTCCCCTCAGTTC
ATGTACGGCTCCAAGGCCTACGTGAAGCACCCCGCCGACATCCCCGACTACTTGAAGCTGTCCTTCCCCG
AGGGCTTCAAGTGGGAGCGCGTGATGAACTTCGAGGACGGCGGCGTGGTGACCGTGACCCAGGACTCCTC
CCTGCAGGACGGCGAGTTCATCTACAAGGTGAAGCTGCGCGGCACCAACTTCCCCTCCGACGGCCCCGTA
ATGCAGAAGAAGACCATGGGCTGGGAGGCCTCCTCCGAGCGGATGTACCCCGAGGACGGCGCCCTGAAGG
GCGAGATCAAGCAGAGGCTGAAGCTGAAGGACGGCGGCCACTACGACGCTGAGGTCAAGACCACCTACAA
GGCCAAGAAGCCCGTGCAGCTGCCCGGCGCCTACAACGTCAACATCAAGTTGGACATCACCTCCCACAAC
GAGGACTACACCATCGTGGAACAGTACGAACGCGCCGAGGGCCGCCACTCCACCGGCGGCATGGACGAGC
TGTACAAGTCCGGACTCAGATCTCGAGCTCAAGCTTCGAATTCACTGGCAACAACACTGGAGAGAATCGA
GAAAAACTTCGTCATCACCGACCCTAGACTGCCCGATAATCCTATCATCTTCGCCTCCGACTCATTTCTC
CAGCTCACTGAGTACTCTCGGGAGGAAATTCTGGGCCGGAATTGCCGGTTCCTCCAGGGACCTGAAACCG
ATAGAGCCACTGTCCGAAAAATCCGGGATGCCATCGACAATCAGACTGAGGTGACCGTCCAGCTCATCAA
TTACACCAAATCTGGCAAAAAATTCTGGAACCTGTTCCACCTCCAGCCTATGAGAGATCAGAAGGGCGAC
GTCCAGTACTTTATTGGCGTCCAGCTGGATGGAACTGAACATGTGAGGGACGCTGCAGAACGAGAGGGCG
TGATGCTCATCAAAAAAACCGCCGAAAACATCGATGAGGCCGCTAAAGAGCTGTCTAGAAGACCCAAACG
ACCAACCACACTGAACCTCTTCTAGGATCCACCGGATCTAGATAACTGATCATAATCAGCCATACCACAT
TTGTAGAGGTTTTACTTGCTTTAAAAAACCTCCCACACCTCCCCCTGAACCTGAAACATAAAATGAATGC
AATTGTTGTTGTTAACTTGTTTATTGCAGCTTATAATGGTTACAAATAAAGCAATAGCATCACAAATTTC
ACAAATAAAGCATTTTTTTCACTGCATTCTAGTTGTGGTTTGTCCAAACTCATCAATGTATCTTAACGCG
TAAATTGTAAGCGTTAATATTTTGTTAAAATTCGCGTTAAATTTTTGTTAAATCAGCTCATTTTTTAACC
AATAGGCCGAAATCGGCAAAATCCCTTATAAATCAAAAGAATAGACCGAGATAGGGT
[37 nt withheld, positions 2158-2194]
AAAGAACGTGGACTCCAACGTCAAAGG
[49 nt withheld, positions 2222-2270]
T
[91 nt withheld, positions 2272-2362]
G
[124 nt withheld, positions 2364-2487]
CAGGTGGCACTTTTCGGGGAAATGTGCGCGGAACCCCTATTTGTTTATTTTTCTAAATACATTCAAATAT
GTATCCGCTCATGAGACAATAACCCTGATAAATGCTTCAATAATATTGAAAAAGGAAGAGTCCTGAGGCG
GAAAGAACCAGCTGTGGAATGTGTGTCAGTTAGGGTGTGGAAAGTCCCCAGGCTCCCCAGCAGGCAGAAG
TATGCAAAGCATGCATCTCAATTAGTCAGCAACCAGGTGTGGAAAGTCCCCAGGCTCCCCAGCAGGCAGA
AGTATGCAAAGCATGCATCTCAATTAGTCAGCAACCATAGTCCCGCCCCTAACTCCGCCCATCCCGCCCC
TAACTCCGCCCAGTTCCGCCCATTCTCCGCCCCATGGCTGACTAATTTTTTTTATTTATGCAGAGGCCGA
GGCCGCCTCGGCCTCTGAGCTATTCCAGAAGTAGTGAGGAGGCTTTTTTGGAGGCCTAGGCTTTTGCAAA
GATCGATCAAGAGACAGGATGAGGATCGTTTCGCATGATTGAACAAGATGGATTGCACGCAGGTTCTCCG
GCCGCTTGGGTGGAGAGGCTATTCGGCTATGACTGGGCACAACAGACAATCGGCTGCTCTGATGCCGCCG
TGTTCCGGCTGTCAGCGCAGGGGCGCCCGGTTCTTTTTGTCAAGACCGACCTGTCCGGTGCCCTGAATGA
ACTGCAAGACGAGGCAGCGCGGCTATCGTGGCTGGCCACGACGGGCGTTCCTTGCGCAGCTGTGCTCGAC
GTTGTCACTGAAGCGGGAAGGGACTGGCTGCTATTGGGCGAAGTGCCGGGGCAGGATCTCCTGTCATCTC
ACCTTGCTCCTGCCGAGAAAGTATCCATCATGGCTGATGCAATGCGGCGGCTGCATACGCTTGATCCGGC
TACCTGCCCATTCGACCACCAAGCGAAACATCGCATCGAGCGAGCACGTACTCGGATGGAAGCCGGTCTT
GTCGATCAGGATGATCTGGACGAAGAGCATCAGGGGCTCGCGCCAGCCGAACTGTTCGCCAGGCTCAAGG
CGAGCATGCCCGACGGCGAGGATCTCGTCGTGACCCATGGCGATGCCTGCTTGCCGAATATCATGGTGGA
AAATGGCCGCTTTTCTGGATTCATCGACTGTGGCCGGCTGGGTGTGGCGGACCGCTATCAGGACATAGCG
TTGGCTACCCGTGATATTGCTGAAGAGCTTGGCGGCGAATGGGCTGACCGCTTCCTCGTGCTTTACGGTA
TCGCCGCTCCCGATTCGCAGCGCATCGCCTTCTATCGCCTTCTTGACGAGTTCTTCTGAGCGGGACTCTG
GGGTTCGAAATGACCGACCAAGCGACGCCCAACCTGCCATCACGAGATTTCGATTCCACCGCCGCCTTCT
ATGAAAGGTTGGGCTTCGGAATCGTTTTCCGGGACGCCGGCTGGATGATCCTCCAGCGCGGGGATCTCAT
GCTGGAGTTCTTCGCCCACCCTAGGGGGAGGCTAACTGAAACACGGAAGGAGACAATACCGGAAGGAACC
CGCGCTATGACGGCAATAAAAAGACAGAATAAAACGCACGGTGTTGGGTCGTTTGTTCATAAACGCGGGG
TTCGGTCCCAGGGCTGGCACTCTGTCGATACCCCACCGAGACCCCATTGGGGCCAATACGCCCGCGTTTC
TTCCTTTTCCCCACCCCACCCCCCAAGTTCGGGTGAAGGCCCAGGGCTCGCAGCCAACGTCGGGGCGGCA
GGCCCTGCCATAGCCTCAGGTTACTCATATATACTTTAGATTGATTTAAAACTTCATTTTTAATTTAAAA
GGATCTAGGTGAAGATCCTTTTTGATAATCTCATGACCAAAATCCCTTAACGTGAGTTTTCGTTCCACTG
AGCGTCAGACCCCGTAGAAAAGATCAAAGGATCTTCTTGAGATCCTTTTTTTCTGCGCGTAATCTGCTGC
TTGCAAACAAAAAAACCACCGCTACCAGCGGTGGTTTGTTTGCCGGATCAAGAGCTACCAACTCTTTTTC
CGAAGGTAACTGGCTTCAGCAGAGCGCAGATACCAAATACTGTTCTTCTAGTGTAGCCGTAGTTAGGCCA
CCACTTCAAGAACTCTGTAGCACCGCCTACATACCTCGCTCTGCTAATCCTGTTACCAGTGGCTGCTGCC
AGTGGCGATAAGTCGTGTCTTACCGGGTTGGACTCAAGACGATAGTTACCGGATAAGGCGCAGCGGTCGG
GCTGAACGGGGGGTTCGTGCACACAGCCCAGCTTGGAGCGAACGACCTACACCGAACTGAGATACCTACA
GCGTGAGCTATGAGAAAGCGCCACGCTTCCCGAAGGGAGAAAGGCGGACAGGTATCCGGTAAGCGGCAGG
GTCGGAACAGGAGAGCGCACGAGGGAGCTTCCAGGGGGAAACGCCTGGTATCTTTATAGTCCTGTCGGGT
TTCGCCACCTCTGACTTGAGCGTCGATTTTTGTGATGCTCGTCAGGGGGGCGGAGCCTATGGAAAAACGC
CAGCAACGCGGCCTTTTTACGGTTCCTGGCCTTTTGCTGGCCTTTTGCTCACATGTTCTTTCCTGCGTTA
TCCCCTGATTCTGTGGATAACCGTATTACCGCCATGCATTAGTTATTAATAGTAATCAATTACGGGGTCA
TTAGTTCATAGCCCATATATGGAGTTCCGCGTTACATAACTTACGGTAAATGGCCCGCCTGGCTGACCGC
CCAACGACCCCCGCCCATTGACGTCAATAATGACGTATGTTCCCATAGTAACGCCAATAGGGACTTTCCA
TTGACGTCAATGGGTGGAGTATTTACGGTAAACTGCCCACTTGGCAGTACATCAAGTGTATCATATGCCA
AGTACGCCCCCTATTGACGTCAATGACGGTAAATGGCCCGCCTGGCATTATGCCCAGTACATGACCTTAT
GGGACTTTCCTACTTGGCAGTACATCTACGTATTAGTCATCGCTATTACCATGGTCGAGGTGAGCCCCAC
GTTCTGCTTCACTCTCCCCATCTCCCCCCCCTCCCCACCCCCAATTTTGTATTTATTTATTTTTTAATTA
TTTTGTGCAGCGATGGGGGCGGGGGGGGGGG
